Addgene plasmid #163346: pMY-Lyz2-GSG-mCherry
Purpose: Retroviral vector to express C-terminally mCherry-tagged murine Lyz2
Depositing lab: Louis Ates & Teunis Geijtenbeek. Depositing organization: Academic Medical Center, University of Amsterdam. Publication: An optimized retroviral toolbox for overexpression and genetic perturbation of primary lymphocytes. van der Donk LEH, van der Spek J, van Duivenvoorde T, Ten Brink MS, Geijtenbeek TBH, Kuijl CP, van Heijst JWJ, Ates LS. Biol Open. 2022 Feb 15;11(2):bio059032. doi: 10.1242/bio.059032. Epub 2022 Mar 1. PubMed 35229875.
Backbone
  Vector backbone: pMY
  Vector type: Mammalian Expression, Retroviral
Growth in bacteria
  Bacterial resistance: Ampicillin, 100 μg/mL
  Growth temperature: 37°C
  Growth strain: NEB Stable
  Copy number: High Copy
Gene/Insert
  Gene/Insert name: Lyz2
  Species: M. musculus (mouse)
  Entrez Gene: Lyz2 (a.k.a. Lys, Lysm, Lyzf2, Lyzs, Lzm, Lzm-s1, Lzp)
  Promoter: LTR
  Cloning method: Restriction Enzyme; 5′ cloning site Unknown (unknown if destroyed); 3′ cloning site Unknown (unknown if destroyed)
Terms and licenses: Academic/Nonprofit Terms; Industry Terms: Not Available to Industry
Depositor comments: Please visit https://www.biorxiv.org/content/10.1101/2021.01.08.425881v1 for bioRxiv preprint.
How to cite: pMY-Lyz2-GSG-mCherry was a gift from Louis Ates & Teunis Geijtenbeek (Addgene plasmid # 163346 ; http://n2t.net/addgene:163346 ; RRID:Addgene_163346)
