[The description below was written by a language model from this plasmid's Addgene catalogue record and pLannotate feature annotations shown in this document.]
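Description:
pMY-Lyz2-GSG-mCherry is a gammaretroviral expression vector built on the pMY backbone, designed to deliver and express mouse lysozyme 2 (Lyz2) fused at its C-terminus to the red fluorescent protein mCherry. The roughly 6 kb plasmid is maintained in E. coli through a high-copy ColE1/pUC-type origin and an ampicillin resistance gene (β-lactamase) driven by its own bla promoter. A short lacI fragment near the origin appears to be a backbone remnant with no functional role.

The retroviral cassette is flanked by two Moloney murine leukemia virus long terminal repeats. Downstream of the 5′ LTR lie the MMLV Ψ packaging signal, a truncated gag segment lacking its start codon, and a pol region carrying the splice acceptor. Together these elements promote encapsidation of the genomic RNA into virions and allow production of a spliced transcript for efficient translation of the insert. The Lyz2 coding sequence follows, separated by a short gap from the mCherry coding sequence. This gap is consistent with the GSG linker indicated in the construct name, so the two are expected to be translated as one fusion protein. Transcription is driven by the LTR, with no internal promoter annotated, and a small env fragment precedes the 3′ LTR. The annotated features include no mammalian selection marker, so mCherry fluorescence serves as the readout for transduced cells.

Because the plasmid lacks functional gag, pol and env genes, these must be supplied in trans by a packaging system to generate replication-incompetent particles. The construct belongs to a retroviral toolbox developed for overexpression and genetic perturbation in primary lymphocytes, and is suited to tracking expression of tagged Lyz2 in transduced mammalian cells.
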