Features (pLannotate 1.2.2; 12 found; start..end, strand, type, name):
     22..615     +  LTR            LTR: long terminal repeat from Moloney murine leukemia virus
    746..1044    +  misc_feature   MMLV Ψ (fragment): packaging signal of Moloney murine leukemia virus (MMLV)
   1103..1519    +  CDS            gag (truncated): truncated Moloney murine leukemia virus (MMLV) gag gene lacking the start codon
   1529..1907    +  misc_feature   pol region: Moloney murine leukemia virus (MMLV) pol region containing the splice acceptor site
   1974..2417    +  CDS            Lyz2: LYZ2_MOUSE - Also known as Lyz, Lyzs. Experimental evidence at protein level: Swiss-Prot protein existence level 1. Lysozymes have primarily a bacteriolytic function; those in tissues and body fluids are associated with the monocyte-macrophage system and enhance the activity of immunoagents. Lyz2 is active against a range of Gram-positive and Gram-negative bacteria. More effective than Lyz1 in killing Gram-negative bacteria. Lyz1 and Lyz2 are equally effective in killing Gram-positive bacteria. From Mus musculus (Mouse).
   2442..3149    +  CDS            mCherry: mCherry is a basic (constitutively fluorescent) red fluorescent protein published in 2004, derived from Discosoma sp.. It is reported to be a very rapidly-maturing monomer with low acid sensitivity.
   3227..3325    +  CDS            env (fragment): murine leukemia virus gPr80 envelope polyprotein precursor; env; proteolytically cleaved into gp70SU and p15TM subunits
   3367..3956    +  LTR            LTR: long terminal repeat from Moloney murine leukemia virus
   4022..4074    -  CDS            lacI (fragment): lac repressor; lacI; The lac repressor binds to the lac operator to inhibit transcription in E. coli. This inhibition can be relieved by adding lactose or isopropyl-β-D-thiogalactopyranoside (IPTG).
   4257..4845    -  rep_origin     ori: high-copy-number ColE1/pMB1/pBR322/pUC origin of replication
   5009..5869    -  CDS            AmpR: β-lactamase; bla; confers resistance to ampicillin, carbenicillin, and related antibiotics
   5870..5974    -  promoter       AmpR promoter: bla
>Addgene plasmid #163346 | pMY-Lyz2-GSG-mCherry | addgene full sequence | sequence record 322062 | Addgene NGS Result
CCCGAAAAGTGCCACCTGCATAATGAAAGACCCCACCTGTAGGTTTGGCAAGCTAGCTTAAGTAACGCCA
TTTTGCAAGGCATGGAAAAATACATAACTGAGAATAGAAAAGTTCAGATCAAGGTCAGGAACAGATGGAA
CAGCTGAATATGGGCCAAACAGGATATCTGTGGTAAGCAGTTCCTGCCCCGGCTCAGGGCCAAGAACAGA
TGGAACAGCTGAATATGGGCCAAACAGGATATCTGTGGTAAGCAGTTCCTGCCCCGGCTCAGGGCCAAGA
ACAGATGGTCCCCAGATGCGGTCCAGCCCTCAGCAGTTTCTAGAGAACCATCAGATGTTTCCAGGGTGCC
CCAAGGACCTGAAATGACCCTGTGCCTTATTTGAACTAACCAATCAGTTCGCTTCTCGCTTCTGTTCGCG
CGCTTCTGCTCCCCGAGCTCAATAAAAGAGCCCACAACCCCTCACTCGGCGCGCCAGTCCTCCGATTGAC
TGAGTCGCCCGGGTACCCGTATTCCCAATAAAGCCTCTTGCTGTTTGCATCCGAATCGTGGACTCGCTGA
TCCTTGGGAGGGTCTCCTCAGATTGATTGACTGCCCACCTCGGGGGTCTTTCATTTGGAGGTTCCACCGA
GATTTGGAGACCCCTGCCCAGGGACCACCGACCCCCCCGCCGGGAGGTAAGCTGGCCAGCGGTCGTTTCG
TGTCTGTCTCTGTCTTTGTGCGTGTTTGTGCCGGCATCTAATGTTTGCGCCTGCGTCTGTACTAGTTAGC
TAACTAGCTCTGTATCTGGCGGACCCGTGGTGGAACTGACGAGTTCGGAACACCCGGCCGCAACCCTGGG
AGACGTCCCAGGGACTTCGGGGGCCGTTTTTGTGGCCCGACCTGAGTCCAAAAATCCCGATCGTTTTGGA
CTCTTTGGTGCACCCCCCTAATAGGAGGGATATGTGGTTCTGGTAGGAGACGAGAACCTAAAACAGTTCC
CGCCTCCGTCTGAATTTTTGCTTTCGGTTTGGGACCGAAGCCGCGCCGCGCGTCTTGTCTGCTGCAGCAT
CGTTCTGTGTTGTCTCTGTCTGACTGTGTTTCTGTATTTGTCTGAAAATTAGGGCCAGACTGTTACCACT
CCCTTAAGTTTGACCTTAGGTCACTGGAAAGATGTCGAGCGGATCGCTCACAACCAGTCGGTAGATGTCA
AGAAGAGACGTTGGGTTACCTTCTGCTCTGCAGAATGGCCAACCTTTAACGTCGGATGGCCGCGAGACGG
CACCTTTAACCGAGACCTCATCACCCAGGTTAAGATCAAGGTCTTTTCACCTGGCCCGCATGGACACCCA
GACCAGGTCCCCTACATCGTGACCTGGGAAGCCTTGGCTTTTGACCCCCCTCCCTGGGTCAAGCCCTTTG
TACACCCTAAGCCTCCGCCTCCTCTTCCTCCATCCGCCCCGTCTCTCCCCCTTGAACCTCCTCGTTCGAC
CCCGCCTCGATCCTCCCTTTATCCAGCCCTCACTCCTTCTCTAGGCGCCCCCATATGGCCATATGAGATC
TTATATGGGGCACCCCCGCCCCTTGTAAACTTCCCTGACCCTGACATGACAAGAGTTACTAACAGCCCCT
CTCTCCAAGCTCACTTACAGGCTCTCTACTTAGTCCAGCACGAAGTCTGGAGACCTCTGGCGGCAGCCTA
CCAAGAACAACTGGACCGACCGGCCGGTGGTACCTCACCCTTACCGAGTCGGCGACACAGTGTGGGTCCG
CCGACACCAGACTAAGAACCTAGAACCTCGCTGGAAAGGACCTTACACAGTCCTGCTGACCACCCCCACC
GCCCTCAAAGTAGACGGCATCGCAGCTTGGATACACGCCGCCCACGTGAAGGCTGCCGACCCCGGGGGTG
GACCATCCTCTAGACTGCCGGATCTAGCTAGTTAATTAACTCCGTGGATCCGGTCGTGCGGCCGCACGGA
AACGCGTGCCACCATGAAGACTCTCCTGACTCTGGGACTCCTCCTGCTTTCTGTCACTGCTCAGGCCAAG
GTCTATGAACGTTGTGAGTTTGCCAGAACTCTGAAAAGGAATGGAATGGCTGGCTACTATGGAGTCAGCC
TGGCCGACTGGGTGTGTTTAGCTCAGCACGAGAGCAATTATAACACACGAGCTACAAACTACAACCGTGG
AGACCAAAGCACTGACTATGGGATATTTCAGATCAATAGCCGATACTGGTGTAATGATGGCAAAACCCCA
AGAGCTGTGAATGCCTGTGGGATCAATTGCAGTGCTCTGCTGCAGGATGACATCACTGCAGCCATACAAT
GTGCAAAGAGGGTGGTGAGAGATCCCCAAGGCATTCGAGCATGGGTGGCATGGCGAGCACACTGTCAAAA
CCGAGATCTGTCCCAGTATATTCGGAACTGCGGAGTCGGATCTGGCGTCGACGGATCTGGCATGGTGAGC
AAGGGCGAGGAGGATAACATGGCCATCATCAAGGAGTTCATGCGCTTCAAGGTGCACATGGAGGGCTCCG
TGAACGGCCACGAGTTCGAGATCGAGGGCGAGGGCGAGGGCCGCCCCTACGAGGGCACCCAGACCGCCAA
GCTGAAGGTGACCAAGGGTGGCCCCCTGCCCTTCGCCTGGGACATCCTGTCCCCTCAGTTCATGTACGGC
TCCAAGGCCTACGTGAAGCACCCCGCCGACATCCCCGACTACTTGAAGCTGTCCTTCCCCGAGGGCTTCA
AGTGGGAGCGCGTGATGAACTTCGAGGACGGCGGCGTGGTGACCGTGACCCAGGACTCCTCCCTGCAGGA
CGGCGAGTTCATCTACAAGGTGAAGCTGCGCGGCACCAACTTCCCCTCCGACGGCCCCGTAATGCAGAAG
AAGACCATGGGCTGGGAGGCCTCCTCCGAGCGGATGTACCCCGAGGACGGCGCCCTGAAGGGCGAGATCA
AGCAGAGGCTGAAGCTGAAGGACGGCGGCCACTACGACGCTGAGGTCAAGACCACCTACAAGGCCAAGAA
GCCCGTGCAGCTGCCCGGCGCCTACAACGTCAACATCAAGTTGGACATCACCTCCCACAACGAGGACTAC
ACCATCGTGGAACAGTACGAACGCGCCGAGGGCCGCCACTCCACCGGCGGCATGGACGAGCTGTACAAGT
AAAAGCTTGAGTACATCGATTGCATTGGGTCGATCGACCGGGCCGCCAGCACAGTGGTCGATCGAGGGGG
GGCCCGCGATTAGTCCAATTTGTTAAAGACAGGATATCAGTGGTCCAGGCTCTAGTTTTGACTCAACAAT
ATCACCAGCTGAAGCCTATAGAGTACGAGCCATAGATAGAATAAAAGATTTTATTTAGTCTCCAGAAAAA
GGGGGGAATGAAAGACCCCACCTGTAGGTTTGGCAAGCTAGCTTAAGTAACGCCATTTTGCAAGGCATGG
AAAATACATAACTGAGAATAGAGAAGTTCAGATCAAGGTTAGGAACAGAGAGACAGCAGAATATGGGCCA
AACAGGATATCTGTGGTAAGCAGTTCCTGCCCCGGCTCAGGGCCAAGAACAGTTGGAACAGCAGAATATG
GGCCAAACAGGATATCTGTGGTAAGCAGTTCCTGCCCCGGCTCAGGGCCAAGAACAGATGGTCCCCAGAT
GCGGTCCCGCCCTCAGCAGTTTCTAGAGAACCATCAGATGTTTCCAGGGTGCCCCAAGGACCTGAAATGA
CCCTGTGCCTTATTTGAACTAACCAATCAGTTCGCTTCTCGCTTCTGTTCGCGCGCTTCTGCTCCCCGAG
CTCAATAAAAGAGCCCACAACCCCTCACTCGGCGCGCCAGTCCTCCGATAGACTGCGTCGCCCGGGTACC
CGTGTATCCAATAAACCCTCTTGCAGTTGCATCCGACTTGTGGTCTCGCTGTTCCTTGGGAGGGTCTCCT
CTGAGTGATTGACTACCCGTCAGCGGGGGTCTTTCACATGCAGCATGTATCAAAATTAATTTGGTTTTTT
TTCTTAAGTATTTACATTAAATGGCCATAGTTGCATTAATGAATCGGCCAACGCGCGGGGAGAGGCGGTT
TGCGTATTGGGCGCTCTTCCGCTTCCTCGCTCACTGACTCGCTGCGCTCGGTCGTTCGGCTGCGGCGAGC
GGTATCAGCTCACTCAAAGGCGGTAATACGGTTATCCACAGAATCAGGGGATAACGCAGGAAAGAACATG
TGAGCAAAAGGCCAGCAAAAGGCCAGGAACCGTAAAAAGGCCGCGTTGCTGGCGTTTTTCCATAGGCTCC
GCACCCCTGACGAGCATCACAAAAATCGACGCTCAAGTCAGAGGTGGCGAAACCCGACAGGACTATAAAG
ATACCAGGCGTTTCCCCCTGGAAGCTCCCTCGTGCGCTCTCCTGTTCCGACCCTGCCGCTTACCGGATAC
CTGTCCGCCTTTCTCCCTTCGGGAAGCGTGGCGCTTTCTCATAGCTCACGCTGTAGGTATCTCAGTTCGG
TGTAGGTCGTTCGCTCCAAGCTGGGCTGTGTGCACGAACCCCCCGTTCAGCCCGACCGCTGCGCCTTATC
CGGTAACTATCGTCTTGAGTCCAACCCGGTAAGACACGACTTATCGCCACTGGCAGCAGCCACTGGTAAC
AGGATTAGCAGAGCGAGGTATGTAGGCGGTGCTACAGAGTTCTTGAAGTGGTGGCCTAACTACGGCTACA
CTAGAAGAACAGTATTTGGTATCTGCGCTCTGCTGAAGCCAGTTACCTTCGGAAAAAGAGTTGGTAGCTC
TTGATCCGGCAAACAAACCACCGCTGGTAGCGGTGGTTTTTTTGTTTGCAAGCAGCAGATTACGCGCAGA
AAAAAAGGATCTCAAGAAGATCCTTTGATCTTTTCTACGGGGTCTGACGCTCAGTGGAACGAAAACTCAC
GTTAAGGGATTTTGGTCATGAGATTATCAAAAAGGATCTTCACCTAGATCCTTTTGCGGCCGGCCGCAAA
TCAATCTAAAGTATATATGAGTAAACTTGGTCTGACAGTTACCAATGCTTAATCAGTGAGGCACCTATCT
CAGCGATCTGTCTATTTCGTTCATCCATAGTTGCCTGACTCCCCGTCGTGTAGATAACTACGATACGGGA
GGGCTTACCATCTGGCCCCAGTGCTGCAATGATACCGCGAGACCCACGCTCACCGGCTCCAGATTTATCA
GCAATAAACCAGCCAGCCGGAAGGGCCGAGCGCAGAAGTGGTCCTGCAACTTTATCCGCCTCCATCCAGT
CTATTAATTGTTGCCGGGAAGCTAGAGTAAGTAGTTCGCCAGTTAATAGTTTGCGCAACGTTGTTGCCAT
TGCTACAGGCATCGTGGTGTCACGCTCGTCGTTTGGTATGGCTTCATTCAGCTCCGGTTCCCAACGATCA
AGGCGAGTTACATGATCCCCCATGTTGTGCAAAAAAGCGGTTAGCTCCTTCGGTCCTCCGATCGTTGTCA
GAAGTAAGTTGGCCGCAGTGTTATCACTCATGGTTATGGCAGCACTGCATAATTCTCTTACTGTCATGCC
ATCCGTAAGATGCTTTTCTGTGACTGGTGAGTACTCAACCAAGTCATTCTGAGAATAGTGTATGCGGCGA
CCGAGTTGCTCTTGCCCGGCGTCAATACGGGATAATACCGCGCCACATAGCAGAACTTTAAAAGTGCTCA
TCATTGGAAAACGTTCTTCGGGGCGAAAACTCTCAAGGATCTTACCGCTGTTGAGATCCAGTTCGATGTA
ACCCACTCGTGCACCCAACTGATCTTCAGCATCTTTTACTTTCACCAGCGTTTCTGGGTGAGCAAAAACA
GGAAGGCAAAATGCCGCAAAAAAGGGAATAAGGGCGACACGGAAATGTTGAATACTCATACTCTTCCTTT
TTCAATATTATTGAAGCATTTATCAGGGTTATTGTCTCATGAGCGGATACATATTTGAATGTATTTAGAA
AAATAAACAAATAGGGGTTCCGCGCACATTTC
